>Addgene plasmid #160601 | pUPD2 CBS4 (GB2718) | addgene full sequence | sequence record 322066 | Addgene NGS Result
TCATTATGGTGAAAGTTGGAACCTCTTACGTGCCCGATCAACTCGAGTGCCACCTGACGTCTAAGAAACC
ATTATTATCATGACATTAACCTATAAAAATAGGCGTATCACGAGGCAGAATTTCAGATAAAAAAAATCCT
TAGCTTTCGCTAAGGATGATTTCTGGAATTCGCGGCCGCTTCTAGAGCGATGAGTGGTCTCGGGAGAGTG
GTCTTGGGAGAGCGATGCGTCTTTTCCGATGAACCGTTCCAGCAAAAAAGACTAAGCGATGCGTCTTTTC
CGCTGAACCGTTCCAGCAAAAAAGACTAAGCGATGCGTCTTTTCCGCTGAACCGTTCCAGCAAAAAAGAC
TAGGAGAGCGATGCGTCTTTTCCGCTGAACCGTTCCAGCAAAAAAGACTATCCCTGAGACCACTCATCGC
GACTAGTAGCGGCCGCTGCAGTCCGGCAAAAAAGGGCAAGGTGTCACCACCCTGCCCTTTTTCTTTAAAA
CCGAAAAGATTACTTCGCGTTATGCAGGCTTCCTCGCTCACTGACTCGCTGCGCTCGGTCGTTCGGCTGC
GGCGAGCGGTATCAGCTCACTCAAAGGCGGTAATACGGTTATCCACAGAATCAGGGGATAACGCAGGAAA
GAACATGTGAGCAAAAGGCCAGCAAAAGGCCAGGAACCGTAAAAAGGCCGCGTTGCTGGCGTTTTTCCAC
AGGCTCCGCCCCCCTGACGAGCATCACAAAAATCGACGCTCAAGTCAGAGGTGGCGAAACCCGACAGGAC
TATAAAGATACCAGGCGTTTCCCCCTGGAAGCTCCCTCGTGCGCTCTCCTGTTCCGACCCTGCCGCTTAC
CGGATACCTGTCCGCCTTTCTCCCTTCGGGAAGCGTGGCGCTTTCTCATAGCTCACGCTGTAGGTATCTC
AGTTCGGTGTAGGTCGTTCGCTCCAAGCTGGGCTGTGTGCACGAACCCCCCGTTCAGCCCGACCGCTGCG
CCTTATCCGGTAACTATCGTCTTGAGTCCAACCCGGTAAGACACGACTTATCGCCACTGGCAGCAGCCAC
TGGTAACAGGATTAGCAGAGCGAGGTATGTAGGCGGTGCTACAGAGTTCTTGAAGTGGTGGCCTAACTAC
GGCTACACTAGAAGAACAGTATTTGGTATCTGCGCTCTGCTGAAGCCAGTTACCTTCGGAAAAAGAGTTG
GTAGCTCTTGATCCGGCAAACAAACCACCGCTGGTAGCGGTGGTTTTTTTGTTTGCAAGCAGCAGATTAC
GCGCAGAAAAAAAGGATCTCAAGAAGATCCTTTGATCTTTTCTACGGGGTCTGACGCTCAGTGGAACGAA
AACTCACGTTAAGGGATTTTGGTCATGAGATTATCAAAAAGGATCTTCACCTAGATCCTTTTAAATTAAA
AATGAAGTTTTAAATCAATCTAAAGTATATATGAGTAAACTTGGTCTGACAGCTCGAGGCTTGGATTCTC
ACCAATAAAAAACGCCCGGCGGCAACCGAGCGTTCTGAACAAATCCAGATGGAGTTCTGAGGTCATTACT
GGATCTATCAACAGGAGTCCAAGCGAGCTCGATATCAAATTACGCCCCGCCCTGCCACTCGTCGCAGTAC
TGTTGTAATTCATTAAGCATTCTGCCGACATGGAAGCCATCACAAACGGCATGATGAACCTGAATCGCCA
GCGGCATCAGCACCTTGTCGCCTTGCGTATAATATTTGCCCATGGTGAAAACGGGGGCGAAGAAGTTGTC
CATATTGGCCACGTTTAAATCAAAACTGGTGAAACTCACCCAGGGATTGGCTGATACGAAAAACATATTC
TCAATAAACCCTTTAGGGAAATAGGCCAGGTTTTCACCGTAACACGCCACATCTTGCGAATATATGTGTA
GAAACTGCCGGAAATCGTCGTGGTATTCACTCCAGAGTGATGAAAACGTTTCAGTTTGCTCATGGAAAAC
GGTGTAACAAGGGTGAACACTATCCCATATCACCAGCTCACCGTCTTTCATTGCCATACGAAATTCCGGA
TGAGCATTCATCAGGCGGGCAAGAATGTGAATAAAGGCCGGATAAAACTTGTGCTTATTTTTCTTTACGG
TCTTTAAAAAGGCCGTAATATCCAGCTGAACGGTCTGGTTATAGGTACATTGAGCAACTGACTGAAATGC
CTCAAAATGTTCTTTACGATGCCATTGGGATATATCAACGGTGGTATATCCAGTGATTTTTTTCTCCATT
TTAGCTTCCTTAGCTCCTGAAAATCTCGATAACTCAAAAAATACGCCCGGTAGTGATCTTATT
Features (pLannotate 1.2.2; 12 found; start..end, strand, type, name):
    120..163     -  terminator     bacterial terminator: putative bacterial transcription terminator
    166..187     +  misc_feature   BioBrick prefix: BioBrick prefix for parts that do not start with "ATG"
    219..264     +  promoter       CUP1 promoter (fragment): S. cerevisiae CUP1; inducible metallothionein promoter, regulated by Cu2+
    265..308     +  promoter       CUP1 promoter (fragment): S. cerevisiae CUP1; inducible metallothionein promoter, regulated by Cu2+
    309..352     +  promoter       CUP1 promoter (fragment): S. cerevisiae CUP1; inducible metallothionein promoter, regulated by Cu2+
    355..400     +  promoter       CUP1 promoter (fragment): S. cerevisiae CUP1; inducible metallothionein promoter, regulated by Cu2+
    422..441     +  misc_feature   BioBrick suffix: universal suffix for all parts
    442..499     +  terminator     his operon terminator: This putative transcriptin terminator from the E. coli his operon has a 2-bp deletion introduced during synthesis. Its efficiency has not been determined.
    694..1282    -  rep_origin     ori: high-copy-number ColE1/pMB1/pBR322/pUC origin of replication
   1465..1559    -  terminator     lambda t0 terminator: transcription terminator from phage lambda
   1583..2239    -  CDS            cat: CAT_ECOLX - Experimental evidence at protein level: Swiss-Prot protein existence level 1. This enzyme is an effector of chloramphenicol resistance in bacteria. From Escherichia coli. This protein is used as a marker in many commonly used cloning vectors, such as pACYC184.
   2240..34      -  promoter       cat promoter (across the origin): promoter of the E. coli cat gene encoding chloramphenicol acetyltransferase
