[The description below was written by a language model from this plasmid's Addgene catalogue record and pLannotate feature annotations shown in this document.]
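Description:
pUPD2 CBS4 (GB2718) is a small (about 2.3 kb) synthetic-biology part plasmid that stores a single regulatory DNA element for GoldenBraid modular assembly. The backbone, pUPD2, is a self-made entry ("domestication") vector derived from the BioBrick assembly plasmid pSB1C3. It is maintained in E. coli through a high-copy ColE1/pUC-type origin and selected with chloramphenicol via the cat gene, which is driven by its own promoter and followed by the lambda t0 terminator. The cloning region retains the BioBrick prefix and suffix. It is flanked by bacterial transcription terminators, including a his operon terminator, which insulate the insert from read-through transcription.

The insert, CBS4, is a 202 bp synthetic sequence described as a copper-dependent CUP2-binding DNA element. The feature table shows four tandem, same-orientation fragments of roughly 45 bp each. These match the Saccharomyces cerevisiae CUP1 metallothionein promoter, which is regulated by Cu2+. This is consistent with the name denoting four copies of a CUP2 binding site, although the record does not spell that out. The part carries no coding sequence, and no minimal promoter is annotated, so it acts as an operator-type module rather than a complete expression unit. Internal BsaI and BsmBI sites were removed. The part was cloned through BsmBI sites that were destroyed in the process, and it can be released with BsaI for assembly with other GoldenBraid parts. Its likely use is in building copper-responsive synthetic promoters that depend on the CUP2 activator. The record does not state the intended host organism or the downstream constructs.
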