Addgene plasmid #160601: pUPD2 CBS4 (GB2718)
Purpose: Copper dependent CUP2 binding DNA sequence
Depositing lab: Diego Orzaez. Depositing organization: Agencia Estatal Consejo Superior de Investigaciones Científicas, M.P.
Backbone
  Vector backbone: pUPD2
  Backbone manufacturer: self-made; derived from the BioBrick assembly plasmid pSB1C3
  Vector type: Synthetic Biology
Growth in bacteria
  Bacterial resistance: Chloramphenicol, 25 μg/mL
  Growth temperature: 37°C
  Growth strain: DH5alpha
  Copy number: High Copy
Gene/Insert
  Gene/Insert name: CBS4
  Species: Synthetic
  Insert size (bp): 202
  Mutation: BsaI and BsmBI sites removed
  Cloning method: Restriction Enzyme; 5′ cloning site BsmBI (destroyed during cloning); 3′ cloning site BsmBI (destroyed during cloning)
  Sequencing primers: 5′ gctttcgctaaggatgatttctgg; 3′ cagggtggtgacaccttgcc
Terms and licenses: Academic/Nonprofit Terms; Industry Terms: Not Available to Industry
Depositor comments: Compatible with GoldenBraid; insert can be released with BsaI
How to cite: pUPD2 CBS4 (GB2718) was a gift from Diego Orzaez (Addgene plasmid # 160601 ; http://n2t.net/addgene:160601 ; RRID:Addgene_160601)
